Addgene plasmid #59391: pet28a_RBPMS_FL
Purpose: Plasmid for bacterial overexpression of RBPMS
Depositing lab: Thomas Tuschl. Depositing organization: Rockefeller University. Publication: Identification of the RNA recognition element of the RBPMS family of RNA-binding proteins and their transcriptome-wide mRNA targets. Farazi TA, Leonhardt CS, Mukherjee N, Mihailovic A, Li S, Max KE, Meyer C, Yamaji M, Cekan P, Jacobs NC, Gerstberger S, Bognanni C, Larsson E, Ohler U, Tuschl T. RNA. 2014 Jul;20(7):1090-102. doi: 10.1261/rna.045005.114. Epub 2014 May 23. PubMed 24860013.
Backbone
  Vector backbone: pet28a
  Backbone manufacturer: Novagen
  Backbone size w/o insert (bp): 5365
  Total vector size (bp): 5956
  Vector type: Bacterial Expression
Growth in bacteria
  Bacterial resistance: Kanamycin, 50 μg/mL
  Growth temperature: 37°C
  Growth strain: Top10
  Copy number: Unknown
Gene/Insert
  Gene/Insert name: RBPMS
  Species: H. sapiens (human)
  Insert size (bp): 591
  GenBank ID: NM_001008710
  Entrez Gene: RBPMS (a.k.a. HERMES)
  Promoter: T7
  Cloning method: Restriction Enzyme; 5′ cloning site SalI (not destroyed); 3′ cloning site NotI (not destroyed)
  Sequencing primers: 5′ T7_promoter_primer; 3′ T7_Terminal_Primer
Terms and licenses: Academic/Nonprofit Terms; Industry Terms: Not Available to Industry
How to cite: pet28a_RBPMS_FL was a gift from Thomas Tuschl (Addgene plasmid # 59391 ; http://n2t.net/addgene:59391 ; RRID:Addgene_59391)
