[The description below was written by a language model from this plasmid's Addgene catalogue record and pLannotate feature annotations shown in this document.]
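Description:
pet28a_RBPMS_FL is a bacterial expression plasmid built on the Novagen pET28a backbone (about 5.4 kb; 5,956 bp in total) for overexpression of full-length human RBPMS, also known as HERMES, an RNA-binding protein. It is maintained in E. coli through a ColE1/pMB1-type origin accompanied by the rop gene and bom region inherited from pBR322, and is selected with kanamycin through the aph(3')-Ia resistance gene. An f1 phage origin is also present. The short tetracycline-resistance and AmpR promoter fragments in the annotation are backbone remnants rather than functional markers.

The 591 bp RBPMS coding sequence was inserted between the SalI and NotI sites, both retained, downstream of a T7 promoter fused to a lac operator and the T7 gene 10 ribosome binding site. A plasmid-borne lacI gene supplies repressor, so transcription is held off until IPTG is added, and expression requires a host that provides T7 RNA polymerase. A T7 terminator closes the unit. Upstream of the insert the annotation shows a short histidine-tag-like match (labelled as a capTEV fragment), a thrombin cleavage site and the T7 tag leader, consistent with the standard pET28a N-terminal region that allows affinity purification and tag removal. A further His-tag fragment lies downstream of the insert, but the record does not say whether it is translated, which depends on whether the insert carries a stop codon. The short SET1 match near the terminator is probably just T7-derived backbone sequence. The stated purpose is recombinant RBPMS production in bacteria, and the associated study concerned the RNA recognition element and mRNA targets of the RBPMS family.
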