Features (pLannotate 1.2.2; 22 found; start..end, strand, type, name):
     12..467     +  rep_origin     f1 ori (sequence partly withheld): f1 bacteriophage origin of replication; arrow indicates direction of (+) strand synthesis
    494..551     +  promoter       AmpR promoter (fragment): bla
    560..1375    -  CDS            KanR: aminoglycoside phosphotransferase; aph(3')-Ia; confers resistance to kanamycin in bacteria or G418 (Geneticin®) in eukaryotes
   1497..2085    +  rep_origin     ori: high-copy-number ColE1/pMB1/pBR322/pUC origin of replication
   2271..2413    -  misc_feature   bom: basis of mobility region from pBR322
   2515..2706    -  CDS            rop: Rop protein, which maintains plasmids at low copy number; rop
   2723..3103    +  CDS            YPB1_ECOLX: Protein predicted: Swiss-Prot protein existence level 4. From Escherichia coli.
   3175..3466    -  CDS            TcR (fragment): tetracycline efflux protein; tet; confers resistance to tetracycline
   3481..3502    -  protein_bind   CAP binding site: CAP binding activates transcription in the presence of cAMP. E. coli catabolite activator protein
   3515..4597    -  CDS            lacI: lac repressor; lacI; The lac repressor binds to the lac operator to inhibit transcription in E. coli. This inhibition can be relieved by adding lactose or isopropyl-β-D-thiogalactopyranoside (IPTG).
   4598..4675    -  promoter       lacI promoter: lacI
   4683..4962    -  CDS            TcR (fragment): tetracycline efflux protein; tet; confers resistance to tetracycline
   4984..5002    +  promoter       T7 promoter: promoter for bacteriophage T7 RNA polymerase
   5003..5027    +  protein_bind   lac operator: The lac repressor binds to the lac operator to inhibit transcription in E. coli. This inhibition can be relieved by adding lactose or isopropyl-β-D-thiogalactopyranoside (IPTG). lac repressor encoded by lacI
   5042..5064    +  RBS            RBS: efficient ribosome binding site from bacteriophage T7 gene 10 (Olins and Rangwala, 1989)
   5083..5099    +  CDS            capTEV™ (fragment): composite tag for in vivo biotinylation, TEV protease cleavage, and 6xHis tagging
   5110..5127    +  CDS            thrombin site: thrombin recognition and cleavage site
   5131..5163    +  CDS            T7 tag (gene 10 leader): leader peptide from bacteriophage T7 gene 10 promotes efficient translation in E. coli
   5194..5781    +  CDS            RBPMS: RBPMS_HUMAN - Also known as HERMES. Experimental evidence at protein level: Swiss-Prot protein existence level 1. Acts as a coactivator of transcriptional activity. Required to increase TGFB1/Smad-mediated transactivation. Acts through SMAD2, SMAD3 and SMAD4 to increase transcriptional activity. Increases phosphorylation of SMAD2 and SMAD3 on their C-terminal SSXS motif, possibly through recruitment of TGFBR1. Promotes the nuclear accumulation of SMAD2, SMAD3 and SMAD4 proteins (PubMed:26347403). Binds to poly(A) RNA (PubMed:17099224, PubMed:26347403). From Homo sapiens (Human).
   5800..5817    +  CDS            9xHis (fragment): 9xHis affinity tag
   5827..5876    +  CDS            SET1 (fragment): solubility-enhancement tag derived from T7 phage gene 10B
   5884..5931    +  terminator     T7 terminator: transcription terminator for bacteriophage T7 RNA polymerase
>Addgene plasmid #59391 | pet28a_RBPMS_FL | depositor full sequence | sequence record 92339 | pet28a_RBPMS_FL sequence 5956 bps
TGGCGAATGGG
[124 nt withheld, positions 12-135]
C
[91 nt withheld, positions 137-227]
A
[49 nt withheld, positions 229-277]
CCTTTGACGTTGGAGTCCACGTTCTTT
[37 nt withheld, positions 305-341]
ACCCTATCTCGGTCTATTCTTTTGATTTATAAGGGATTTTGCCGATTTCGGCCTATTGGTTAAAAAATGA
GCTGATTTAACAAAAATTTAACGCGAATTTTAACAAAATATTAACGTTTACAATTTCAGGTGGCACTTTT
CGGGGAAATGTGCGCGGAACCCCTATTTGTTTATTTTTCTAAATACATTCAAATATGTATCCGCTCATGA
ATTAATTCTTAGAAAAACTCATCGAGCATCAAATGAAACTGCAATTTATTCATATCAGGATTATCAATAC
CATATTTTTGAAAAAGCCGTTTCTGTAATGAAGGAGAAAACTCACCGAGGCAGTTCCATAGGATGGCAAG
ATCCTGGTATCGGTCTGCGATTCCGACTCGTCCAACATCAATACAACCTATTAATTTCCCCTCGTCAAAA
ATAAGGTTATCAAGTGAGAAATCACCATGAGTGACGACTGAATCCGGTGAGAATGGCAAAAGTTTATGCA
TTTCTTTCCAGACTTGTTCAACAGGCCAGCCATTACGCTCGTCATCAAAATCACTCGCATCAACCAAACC
GTTATTCATTCGTGATTGCGCCTGAGCGAGACGAAATACGCGATCGCTGTTAAAAGGACAATTACAAACA
GGAATCGAATGCAACCGGCGCAGGAACACTGCCAGCGCATCAACAATATTTTCACCTGAATCAGGATATT
CTTCTAATACCTGGAATGCTGTTTTCCCGGGGATCGCAGTGGTGAGTAACCATGCATCATCAGGAGTACG
GATAAAATGCTTGATGGTCGGAAGAGGCATAAATTCCGTCAGCCAGTTTAGTCTGACCATCTCATCTGTA
ACATCATTGGCAACGCTACCTTTGCCATGTTTCAGAAACAACTCTGGCGCATCGGGCTTCCCATACAATC
GATAGATTGTCGCACCTGATTGCCCGACATTATCGCGAGCCCATTTATACCCATATAAATCAGCATCCAT
GTTGGAATTTAATCGCGGCCTAGAGCAAGACGTTTCCCGTTGAATATGGCTCATAACACCCCTTGTATTA
CTGTTTATGTAAGCAGACAGTTTTATTGTTCATGACCAAAATCCCTTAACGTGAGTTTTCGTTCCACTGA
GCGTCAGACCCCGTAGAAAAGATCAAAGGATCTTCTTGAGATCCTTTTTTTCTGCGCGTAATCTGCTGCT
TGCAAACAAAAAAACCACCGCTACCAGCGGTGGTTTGTTTGCCGGATCAAGAGCTACCAACTCTTTTTCC
GAAGGTAACTGGCTTCAGCAGAGCGCAGATACCAAATACTGTCCTTCTAGTGTAGCCGTAGTTAGGCCAC
CACTTCAAGAACTCTGTAGCACCGCCTACATACCTCGCTCTGCTAATCCTGTTACCAGTGGCTGCTGCCA
GTGGCGATAAGTCGTGTCTTACCGGGTTGGACTCAAGACGATAGTTACCGGATAAGGCGCAGCGGTCGGG
CTGAACGGGGGGTTCGTGCACACAGCCCAGCTTGGAGCGAACGACCTACACCGAACTGAGATACCTACAG
CGTGAGCTATGAGAAAGCGCCACGCTTCCCGAAGGGAGAAAGGCGGACAGGTATCCGGTAAGCGGCAGGG
TCGGAACAGGAGAGCGCACGAGGGAGCTTCCAGGGGGAAACGCCTGGTATCTTTATAGTCCTGTCGGGTT
TCGCCACCTCTGACTTGAGCGTCGATTTTTGTGATGCTCGTCAGGGGGGCGGAGCCTATGGAAAAACGCC
AGCAACGCGGCCTTTTTACGGTTCCTGGCCTTTTGCTGGCCTTTTGCTCACATGTTCTTTCCTGCGTTAT
CCCCTGATTCTGTGGATAACCGTATTACCGCCTTTGAGTGAGCTGATACCGCTCGCCGCAGCCGAACGAC
CGAGCGCAGCGAGTCAGTGAGCGAGGAAGCGGAAGAGCGCCTGATGCGGTATTTTCTCCTTACGCATCTG
TGCGGTATTTCACACCGCATATATGGTGCACTCTCAGTACAATCTGCTCTGATGCCGCATAGTTAAGCCA
GTATACACTCCGCTATCGCTACGTGACTGGGTCATGGCTGCGCCCCGACACCCGCCAACACCCGCTGACG
CGCCCTGACGGGCTTGTCTGCTCCCGGCATCCGCTTACAGACAAGCTGTGACCGTCTCCGGGAGCTGCAT
GTGTCAGAGGTTTTCACCGTCATCACCGAAACGCGCGAGGCAGCTGCGGTAAAGCTCATCAGCGTGGTCG
TGAAGCGATTCACAGATGTCTGCCTGTTCATCCGCGTCCAGCTCGTTGAGTTTCTCCAGAAGCGTTAATG
TCTGGCTTCTGATAAAGCGGGCCATGTTAAGGGCGGTTTTTTCCTGTTTGGTCACTGATGCCTCCGTGTA
AGGGGGATTTCTGTTCATGGGGGTAATGATACCGATGAAACGAGAGAGGATGCTCACGATACGGGTTACT
GATGATGAACATGCCCGGTTACTGGAACGTTGTGAGGGTAAACAACTGGCGGTATGGATGCGGCGGGACC
AGAGAAAAATCACTCAGGGTCAATGCCAGCGCTTCGTTAATACAGATGTAGGTGTTCCACAGGGTAGCCA
GCAGCATCCTGCGATGCAGATCCGGAACATAATGGTGCAGGGCGCTGACTTCCGCGTTTCCAGACTTTAC
GAAACACGGAAACCGAAGACCATTCATGTTGTTGCTCAGGTCGCAGACGTTTTGCAGCAGCAGTCGCTTC
ACGTTCGCTCGCGTATCGGTGATTCATTCTGCTAACCAGTAAGGCAACCCCGCCAGCCTAGCCGGGTCCT
CAACGACAGGAGCACGATCATGCGCACCCGTGGGGCCGCCATGCCGGCGATAATGGCCTGCTTCTCGCCG
AAACGTTTGGTGGCGGGACCAGTGACGAAGGCTTGAGCGAGGGCGTGCAAGATTCCGAATACCGCAAGCG
ACAGGCCGATCATCGTCGCGCTCCAGCGAAAGCGGTCCTCGCCGAAAATGACCCAGAGCGCTGCCGGCAC
CTGTCCTACGAGTTGCATGATAAAGAAGACAGTCATAAGTGCGGCGACGATAGTCATGCCCCGCGCCCAC
CGGAAGGAGCTGACTGGGTTGAAGGCTCTCAAGGGCATCGGTCGAGATCCCGGTGCCTAATGAGTGAGCT
AACTTACATTAATTGCGTTGCGCTCACTGCCCGCTTTCCAGTCGGGAAACCTGTCGTGCCAGCTGCATTA
ATGAATCGGCCAACGCGCGGGGAGAGGCGGTTTGCGTATTGGGCGCCAGGGTGGTTTTTCTTTTCACCAG
TGAGACGGGCAACAGCTGATTGCCCTTCACCGCCTGGCCCTGAGAGAGTTGCAGCAAGCGGTCCACGCTG
GTTTGCCCCAGCAGGCGAAAATCCTGTTTGATGGTGGTTAACGGCGGGATATAACATGAGCTGTCTTCGG
TATCGTCGTATCCCACTACCGAGATATCCGCACCAACGCGCAGCCCGGACTCGGTAATGGCGCGCATTGC
GCCCAGCGCCATCTGATCGTTGGCAACCAGCATCGCAGTGGGAACGATGCCCTCATTCAGCATTTGCATG
GTTTGTTGAAAACCGGACATGGCACTCCAGTCGCCTTCCCGTTCCGCTATCGGCTGAATTTGATTGCGAG
TGAGATATTTATGCCAGCCAGCCAGACGCAGACGCGCCGAGACAGAACTTAATGGGCCCGCTAACAGCGC
GATTTGCTGGTGACCCAATGCGACCAGATGCTCCACGCCCAGTCGCGTACCGTCTTCATGGGAGAAAATA
ATACTGTTGATGGGTGTCTGGTCAGAGACATCAAGAAATAACGCCGGAACATTAGTGCAGGCAGCTTCCA
CAGCAATGGCATCCTGGTCATCCAGCGGATAGTTAATGATCAGCCCACTGACGCGTTGCGCGAGAAGATT
GTGCACCGCCGCTTTACAGGCTTCGACGCCGCTTCGTTCTACCATCGACACCACCACGCTGGCACCCAGT
TGATCGGCGCGAGATTTAATCGCCGCGACAATTTGCGACGGCGCGTGCAGGGCCAGACTGGAGGTGGCAA
CGCCAATCAGCAACGACTGTTTGCCCGCCAGTTGTTGTGCCACGCGGTTGGGAATGTAATTCAGCTCCGC
CATCGCCGCTTCCACTTTTTCCCGCGTTTTCGCAGAAACGTGGCTGGCCTGGTTCACCACGCGGGAAACG
GTCTGATAAGAGACACCGGCATACTCTGCGACATCGTATAACGTTACTGGTTTCACATTCACCACCCTGA
ATTGACTCTCTTCCGGGCGCTATCATGCCATACCGCGAAAGGTTTTGCGCCATTCGATGGTGTCCGGGAT
CTCGACGCTCTCCCTTATGCGACTCCTGCATTAGGAAGCAGCCCAGTAGTAGGTTGAGGCCGTTGAGCAC
CGCCGCCGCAAGGAATGGTGCATGCAAGGAGATGGCGCCCAACAGTCCCCCGGCCACGGGGCCTGCCACC
ATACCCACGCCGAAACAAGCGCTCATGAGCCCGAAGTGGCGAGCCCGATCTTCCCCATCGGTGATGTCGG
CGATATAGGCGCCAGCAACCGCACCTGTGGCGCCGGTGATGCCGGCCACGATGCGTCCGGCGTAGAGGAT
CGAGATCTCGATCCCGCGAAATTAATACGACTCACTATAGGGGAATTGTGAGCGGATAACAATTCCCCTC
TAGAAATAATTTTGTTTAACTTTAAGAAGGAGATATACCATGGGCAGCAGCCATCATCATCATCATCACA
GCAGCGGCCTGGTGCCGCGCGGCAGCCATATGGCTAGCATGACTGGTGGACAGCAAATGGGTCGCGGATC
CGAATTCGAGCTCCGTCGACCCATGAACAACGGCGGCAAAGCCGAGAAGGAGAACACCCCGAGCGAGGCC
AACCTTCAGGAGGAGGAGGTCCGGACCCTATTTGTCAGTGGCCTTCCTCTGGATATCAAACCTCGGGAGC
TCTATCTGCTTTTCAGACCATTTAAGGGCTATGAGGGTTCTCTTATAAAGCTCACATCTAAACAGCCTGT
AGGTTTTGTCAGTTTTGACAGTCGCTCAGAAGCAGAGGCTGCAAAGAATGCTTTGAATGGCATCCGCTTC
GATCCTGAAATTCCGCAAACACTACGACTAGAGTTTGCTAAGGCAAACACGAAGATGGCCAAGAACAAAC
TCGTAGGGACTCCAAACCCCAGTACTCCTCTGCCCAACACTGTACCTCAGTTCATTGCCAGAGAGCCATA
TGAGCTCACAGTGCCTGCACTTTACCCCAGTAGCCCTGAAGTGTGGGCCCCGTACCCTCTGTACCCAGCG
GAGTTAGCGCCTGCTCTACCTCCTCCTGCTTTCACCTATCCCGCTTCACTGCATGCCCAGATGCGCTGGC
TCCCTCCCTCCGAGGCTACTTCTCAGGGCTGGAAGTCCCGTCAGTTCTGCTGAGCGGCCGCACTCGAGCA
CCACCACCACCACCACTGAGATCCGGCTGCTAACAAAGCCCGAAAGGAAGCTGAGTTGGCTGCTGCCACC
GCTGAGCAATAACTAGCATAACCCCTTGGGGCCTCTAAACGGGTCTTGAGGGGTTTTTTGCTGAAAGGAG
GAACTATATCCGGAT
