>Addgene plasmid #59391 | pet28a_RBPMS_FL | addgene partial sequence | sequence record 107651 | F1ori-F 5'-GTGGACTCTTGTTCCAAACTGG-3'
TTCTTTTGATTTATAAGGGATTTTGCCGATTTCGGCCTATTGGTTAAAAAATGAGCTGATTTAACAAAAA
TTTAACGCGAATTTTAACAAAATATTAACGCTTACAATTTAGGTGGCACTTTTCGGGGAAATGTGCGCGG
AACCCCTATTTGTTTATTTTTCTAAATACATTCAAATATGTATCCGCTCATGAATTAATTCTTAGAAAAA
CTCATCGAGCATCAAATGAAACTGCAATTTATTCATATCAGGATTATCAATACCATATTTTTGAAAAAGC
CGTTTCTGTAATGAAGGAGAAAACTCACCGAGGCAGTTCCATAGGATGGCAAGATCCTGGTATCGGTCTG
CGATTCCGACTCGTCCAACATCAATACAACCTATTAATTTCCCCTCGTCAAAAATAAGGTTATCAAGTGA
GAAATCACCATGAGTGACGACTGAATCCGGTGAGAATGGCAAAAGTTTATGCATTTCTTTCCAGACTTGT
TCAACAGGCCAGCCATTACGCTCGTCATCAAAATCACTCGCATCAACCAAACCGTTATTCATTCGTGATT
GCGCCTGAGCGAGACGAAATACGCGATCGCTGTTAAAAGGACAATTACAAACAGGAATCGAATGCAACCG
GCGCAGGAACACTGCCAGCGCATCAACAATATTTTCACCTGAATCAGGATATTCTTCTAATACCTGGAAT
GCTGTTTTCCCGGGGATCGCAGTGGTGAGTAACCATGCATCATCAGGAGTACGGATAAAATGCTTGATGG
TCGGAAGAGGCATAAATTCCGTCAGCCAGTTTAGTCTGACCATCTCATCTGTAACATCATTGGCAACGCT
ACCTTTGCCATGTTTCAGAAACAACTCTGGCGCATCGGGCTTCCC
