>Addgene plasmid #59391 | pet28a_RBPMS_FL | addgene partial sequence | sequence record 107653 | pJFRC-F 5'-ATAATGGTGCAGGGCGCTGAC-3'
AACCGGAAACCGAAGACCATTCATGTTGTTGCTCAGGTCGCAGACGTTTTGCAGCAGCAGTCGCTTTCAC
GTTCGCTCGCGTATCGGTGATTCATTCTGCTAACCAGTAAGGCAACCCCGCCAGCCTAGCCGGGTCCTCA
ACGACAGGAGCACGATCATGCGCACCCGTGGGGCCGCCATGCCGGCGATAATGGCCTGCTTCTCGCCGAA
ACGTTTGGTGGCGGGACCAGTGACGAAGGCTTGAGCGAGGGCGTGCAAGATTCCGAATACCGCAAGCGAC
AGGCCGATCATCGTCGCGCTCCAGCGAAAGCGGTCCTCGCCGAAAATGACCCAGAGCGCTGCCGGCACCT
GTCCTACGAGTTGCATGATAAAGAAGACAGTCATAAGTGCGGCGACGATAGTCATGCCCCGCGCCCACCG
GAAGGAGCTGACTGGGTTGAAGGCTCTCAAGGGCATCGGTCGAGATCCCGGTGCCTAATGAGTGAGCTAA
CTTACATTAATTGCGTTGCGCTCACTGCCCGCTTTCCAGTCGGGAAACCTGTCGTGCCAGCTGCATTAAT
GAATCGGCCAACGCGCGGGGAGAGGCGGTTTGCGTATTGGGCGCCAGGGTGGTTTTTCTTTTCACCAGTG
AGACGGGCAACAGCTGATTGCCCTTCACCGCCTGGCCCTGAGAGAGTTGCAGCAAGCGGTCCACGCTGGT
TTGCCCCAGCAGGCGAAAATCCTGTTTGATGGTGGTTAACGGCGGGATATAACATGAGCTGTCTTCGGTA
TCGTCGTATCCCACTACCGAGATATCCGCACCAACGCGCAGCCCGGACTCGGTAATGGCGCGCATTGCGC
CCAGCGCCATCTGATCGTTGGCAACCAGCATCGCAGTGGGAACGATGCCC
