>Addgene plasmid #59391 | pet28a_RBPMS_FL | addgene partial sequence | sequence record 108494 | T7 5'-TAATACGACTCACTATAGGG-3'
GAATATTTTGTTTAACTTTAAGAAGGAGATATACCATGGGCAGCAGCCATCATCATCATCATCACAGCAG
CGGCCTGGTGCCGCGCGGCAGCCATATGGCTAGCATGACTGGTGGACAGCAAATGGGTCGCGGATCCGAA
TTCGAGCTCCGTCGACCCATGAACAACGGCGGCAAAGCCGAGAAGGAGAACACCCCGAGCGAGGCCAACC
TTCAGGAGGAGGAGGTCCGGACCCTATTTGTCAGTGGCCTTCCTCTGGATATCAAACCTCGGGAGCTCTA
TCTGCTTTTCAGACCATTTAAGGGCTATGAGGGTTCTCTTATAAAGCTCACATCTAAACAGCCTGTAGGT
TTTGTCAGTTTTGACAGTCGCTCAGAAGCAGAGGCTGCAAAGAATGCTTTGAATGGCATCCGCTTCGATC
CTGAAATTCCGCAAACACTACGACTAGAGTTTGCTAAGGCAAACACGAAGATGGCCAAGAACAAACTCGT
AGGGACTCCAAACCCCAGTACTCCTCTGCCCAACACTGTACCTCAGTTCATTGCCAGAGAGCCATATGAG
CTCACAGTGCCTGCACTTTACCCCAGTAGCCCTGAAGTGTGGGCCCCGTACCCTCTGTACCCAGCGGAGT
TAGCGCCTGCTCTACCTCCTCCTGCTTTCACCTATCCCGCTTCACTGCATGCCCAGATGCGCTGGCTCCC
TCCCTCCGAGGCTACTTCTCAGGGCTGGAAGTCCCGTCAGTTCTGCTGAGCGGCCGCACTCGAGCACCAC
CACCACCACCACTGAGATCCGGCTGCTAACAAAGCCCGAAAGGAAGCTGAGTTGGCTGCTGCCACCGCTG
AGCAATAACTAGCATAACCCCTTGGGGCCTCTAAACGGGTCTTGA
