>Addgene plasmid #59391 | pet28a_RBPMS_FL | addgene partial sequence | sequence record 108499 | T7term 5'-GCTAGTTATTGCTCAGCGG-3'
GGCTTTGTTAGCAGCCGGATCTCAGTGGTGGTGGTGGTGGTGCTCGAGTGCGGCCGCTCAGCAGAACTGA
CGGGACTTCCAGCCCTGAGAAGTAGCCTCGGAGGGAGGGAGCCAGCGCATCTGGGCATGCAGTGAAGCGG
GATAGGTGAAAGCAGGAGGAGGTAGAGCAGGCGCTAACTCCGCTGGGTACAGAGGGTACGGGGCCCACAC
TTCAGGGCTACTGGGGTAAAGTGCAGGCACTGTGAGCTCATATGGCTCTCTGGCAATGAACTGAGGTACA
GTGTTGGGCAGAGGAGTACTGGGGTTTGGAGTCCCTACGAGTTTGTTCTTGGCCATCTTCGTGTTTGCCT
TAGCAAACTCTAGTCGTAGTGTTTGCGGAATTTCAGGATCGAAGCGGATGCCATTCAAAGCATTCTTTGC
AGCCTCTGCTTCTGAGCGACTGTCAAAACTGACAAAACCTACAGGCTGTTTAGATGTGAGCTTTATAAGA
GAACCCTCATAGCCCTTAAATGGTCTGAAAAGCAGATAGAGCTCCCGAGGTTTGATATCCAGAGGAAGGC
CACTGACAAATAGGGTCCGGACCTCCTCCTCCTGAAGGTTGGCCTCGCTCGGGGTGTTCTCCTTCTCGGC
TTTGCCGCCGTTGTTCATGGGTCGACGGAGCTCGAATTCGGATCCGCGACCCATTTGCTGTCCACCAGTC
ATGCTAGCCATATGGCTGCCGCGCGGCACCAGGCCGCTGCTGTGATGATGATGATGATGGCTGCTGCCCA
TGGTATATCTCCTTCTTAAAGTTAAACAAAATTATTTCTAGAGGGGAATTGTTATCCGCTCACAATTCCC
CTATAGTGAGTCGTATTAATTTCGCGGGATCGAGATCTCGATCCTCTA
